>Addgene plasmid #173781 | pHelper_D | addgene full sequence | sequence record 342319 | Addgene NGS Result
TGCCACCTGCATCGATGAAGATTCTTGCTCAATTGTTATCAGCTATGCGCCGACCAGAACACCTTGCCGA
TCAGCCAAACGTCTCTTCAGGCCACTGACTAGCGATAACTTTCCCCACAACGGAACAACTCTCATTGCAT
GGGATCATTGGGTACTGTGGGTTTAGTGGTTGTAAAAACACCTGACCGCTATCCCTGATCAGTTTCTTGA
AGGTAAACTCATCACCCCCAAGTCTGGCTATGCAGAAATCACCTGGCTCAACAGCCTGCTCAGGGTCAAC
GAGAATTAACATTCCGTCAGGAAAGCTTGGCTTGGAGCCTGTTGGTGCGGTCATGGAATTACCTTCAACC
TCAAGCCAGAATGCAGAATCACTGGCTTTTTTGGTTGTGCTTACCCATCTCTCCGCATCACCTTTGGTAA
AGGTTCTAAGCTTAGGTGAGAACATCCCTGCCTGAACATGAGAAAAAACAGGGTACTCATACTCACTTCT
AAGTGACGGCTGCATACTAACCGCTTCATACATCTCGTAGATTTCTCTGGCGATTGAAGGGCTAAATTCT
TCAACGCTAACTTTGAGAATTTTTGTAAGCAATGCGGCGTTATAAGCATTTAATGCATTGATGCCATTAA
ATAAAGCACCAACGCCTGACTGCCCCATCCCCATCTTGTCTGCGACAGATTCCTGGGATAAGCCAAGTTC
ATTTTTCTTTTTTTCATAAATTGCTTTAAGGCGACGTGCGTCCTCAAGCTGCTCTTGTGTTAATGGTTTC
TTTTTTGTGCTCATACGTTAAATCTATCACCGCAAGGGATAAATATCTAACACCGTGCGTGTTGACTATT
TTACCTCTGGCGGTGATAATGGTTGCATGTACTAAGGAGGTTGTATGAATTCTTTGTTTAACTTTAAGAA
GGAGATATACATATGTCTATTAAAAAGCTCGATGATGGTCGTTATGAAGTGGATGTCAGACCGCAGGGTG
CAGATGGAAAACGTATCAGGCGGAAATTTAAAACTAAAGGTGAAGCTCAAGCATTCGAACGTCATGTACT
GGTTAACTACCACAACAAAGAGTGGCTGGAGAAGCCAGCCGACCGCCGAACTCTTACAGAGTTGTTAGGC
AGATGGTGGATATATCACGGAAAATCACATGAGCGTGGAGATATTGAACGGGGGCGTTTGACGACAATAA
TCGCCAAATTTGCAGAAATGGGAGTGTCCAGAGCTGACCAGCTAACAAAGAAAACGATAACTGATTATCG
CGTTGTAATGATGAACGATGGTCTAAAACCAGCCAGCGTAAATCGGCATCTGGCAATAATGAGCGGGATG
TTCACCAAGTTAATTGATGCCGGTGAATACCATTCTCACAACCCGTTCCGTGAGGTTAAGCGATTACGTG
AAGCTGTTACAGAAATGGCTTTTTTGTCCAGTGAAGAGATTACACGGCTGTTATCCATGCTCGATGGTGA
TGAATTAAATGCGACTCTGGTCTGCCTTTCTACTGGTGGACGCTGGAGTGAAGTGTCTAATTTAAAAGCT
GAACACATCATTAACCAGATGGTTACGTTTATGAAAACTAAAAACGGAAAGCGCAGGACAATTCCCGTTT
CGCAGGACCTGATTAAACGGATCAAGACCAAAAATTCAGGCAGGCTTTTTAATGCCAGTTACTACAAAGT
GCGCAACGCTCTCAGGGAAGTAAAACCCGATTTACTTGACGGACAGGCAGTGCATGTTTTGAGGCATACA
TTTGCCACACATTTTATAATGAATGGAGGTAACATAATCACATTGCAGCGCATCCTGGGTCATTCTCACA
TTCAGCAAACTATGACCTACGCACACTTTGCACCGGATTTCTTACAAGATGCAGTGACTCTTAACCCGGT
GTCAGGAATGTCCATAATGCGTCCATAATTTTATTTTGACCATGGGTATGGACAGTTTTCCCTTTGATAT
GTAACGGTGAACAGTTGTTCTACTTTTGTTTGTTAGTCTTGATGCTTCACTGATAGATACAAGAGCCATA
AGAACCTCAGATCCTTCCGTATTTAGCCAGTATGTTCTCTAGTGTGGTTCGTTGTTTTTGCGTGAGCCAT
GAGAACGAACCATTGAGATCATACTTACTTTGCATGTCACTCAAAAATTTTGCCTCAAAACTGGTGAGCT
GAATTTTTGCAGTTAAAGCATCGTGTAGTGTTTTTCTTAGTCCGTTATGTAGGTAGGAATCTGATGTAAT
GGTTGTTGGTATTTTGTCACCATTCATTTTTATCTGGTTGTTCTCAAGTTCGGTTACGAGATCCATTTGT
CTATCTAGTTCAACTTGGAAAATCAACGTATCAGTCGGGCGGCCTCGCTTATCAACCACCAATTTCATAT
TGCTGTAAGTGTTTAAATCTTTACTTATTGGTTTCAAAACCCATTGGTTAAGCCTTTTAAACTCATGGTA
GTTATTTTCAAGCATTAACATGAACTTAAATTCATCAAGGCTAATCTCTATATTTGCCTTGTGAGTTTTC
TTTTGTGTTAGTTCTTTTAATAACCACTCATAAATCCTCATAGAGTATTTGTTTTCAAAAGACTTAACAT
GTTCCAGATTATATTTTATGAATTTTTTTAACTGGAAAAGATAAGGCAATATCTCTTCACTAAAAACTAA
TTCTAATTTTTCGCTTGAGAACTTGGCATAGTTTGTCCACTGGAAAATCTCAAAGCCTTTAACCAAAGGA
TTCCTGATTTCCACAGTTCTCGTCATCAGCTCTCTGGTTGCTTTAGCTAATACACCATAAGCATTTTCCC
TACTGATGTTCATCATCTGAACGTATTGGTTATAAGTGAACGATACCGTCCGTTCTTTCCTTGTAGGGTT
TTCAATCGTGGGGTTGAGTAGTGCCACACAGCATAAAATTAGCTTGGTTTCATGCTCCGTTAAGTCATAG
CGACTAATCGCTAGTTCATTTGCTTTGAAAACAACTAATTCAGACATACATCTCAATTGGTCTAGGTGAT
TTTAATCACTATACCAATTGAGATGGGCTAGTCAATGATAATTACTAGTCCTTTTCCTTTGAGTTGTGGG
TATCTGTAAATTCTGCTAGACCTTTGCTGGAAAACTTGTAAATTCTGCTAGACCCTCTGTAAATTCCGCT
AGACCTTTGTGTGTTTTTTTTGTTTATATTCAAGTGGTTATAATTTATAGAATAAAGAAAGAATAAAAAA
AGATAAAAAGAATAGATCCCAGCCCTGTGTATAACTCACTACTTTAGTCAGTTCCGCAGTATTACAAAAG
GATGTCGCAAACGCTGTTTGCTCCTCTACAAAACAGACCTTAAAACCCTAAAGGCTTAAGTAGCACCCTC
GCAAGCTCGGTTGCGGCCGCAATCGGGCAAATCGCTGAATATTCCTTTTGTCTCCGACCATCAGGCACCT
GAGTCGCTGTCTTTTTCGTGACATTCAGTTCGCTGCGCTCACGGCTCTGGCAGTGAATGGGGGTAAATGG
CACTACAGGCGCCTTTTATGGATTCATGCAAGGAAACTACCCATAATACAAGAAAAGCCCGTCACGGGCT
TCTCAGGGCGTTTTATGGCGGGTCTGCTATGTGGTGCTATCTGACTTTTTGCTGTTCAGCAGTTCCTGCC
CTCTGATTTTCCAGTCTGACCACTTCGGATTATCCCGTGACAGGTCATTCAGACTGGCTAATGCACCCAG
TAAGGCAGCGGTATCATCAACGGGGTCTGACGCTCAGTGGAACGAAAACTCACGTTAAGGGATTTTGGTC
ATGAGATTATCAAAAAGGATCTTCACCTAGATCCTTTTAAATTAAAAATGAAGTTTTAAATCAATCTAAA
GTATATATGAGTAAACTTGGTCTGACAGTTACCAATGCTTAATCAGTGAGGCACCTATCTCAGCGATCTG
TCTATTTCGTTCATCCATAGTTGCCTGACTCCCCGTCGTGTAGATAACTACGATACGGGAGGGCTTACCA
TCTGGCCCCAGTGCTGCAATGATACCGCGAGACCCACGCTCACCGGCTCCAGATTTATCAGCAATAAACC
AGCCAGCCGGAAGGGCCGAGCGCAGAAGTGGTCCTGCAACTTTATCCGCCTCCATCCAGTCTATTAATTG
TTGCCGGGAAGCTAGAGTAAGTAGTTCGCCAGTTAATAGTTTGCGCAACGTTGTTGCCATTGCTACAGGC
ATCGTGGTGTCACGCTCGTCGTTTGGTATGGCTTCATTCAGCTCCGGTTCCCAACGATCAAGGCGAGTTA
CATGATCCCCCATGTTGTGCAAAAAAGCGGTTAGCTCCTTCGGTCCTCCGATCGTTGTCAGAAGTAAGTT
GGCCGCAGTGTTATCACTCATGGTTATGGCAGCACTGCATAATTCTCTTACTGTCATGCCATCCGTAAGA
TGCTTTTCTGTGACTGGTGAGTACTCAACCAAGTCATTCTGAGAATAGTGTATGCGGCGACCGAGTTGCT
CTTGCCCGGCGTCAATACGGGATAATACCGCGCCACATAGCAGAACTTTAAAAGTGCTCATCATTGGAAA
ACGTTCTTCGGGGCGAAAACTCTCAAGGATCTTACCGCTGTTGAGATCCAGTTCGATGTAACCCACTCGT
GCACCCAACTGATCTTCAGCATCTTTTACTTTCACCAGCGTTTCTGGGTGAGCAAAAACAGGAAGGCAAA
ATGCCGCAAAAAAGGGAATAAGGGCGACACGGAAATGTTGAATACTCATACTCTTCCTTTTTCAATATTA
TTGAAGCATTTATCAGGGTTATTGTCTCATGAGCGGATACATATTTGAATGTATTTAGAAAAATAAACAA
ATAGGGGTTCCGCGCACATTTCCCCGAAAAG
Features (pLannotate 1.2.2; 7 found; start..end, strand, type, name):
     71..784     -  CDS            λ repressor (ts): temperature-sensitive variant of the phage λ repressor; cIts; thermosensitivity is conferred by the A67T mutation
    893..915     +  RBS            RBS: efficient ribosome binding site from bacteriophage T7 gene 10 (Olins and Rangwala, 1989)
    923..1897    +  CDS            int: VINT_BPP2 - Experimental evidence at protein level: Swiss-Prot protein existence level 1. Integrase is necessary for integration of the phage into the host genome by site-specific recombination. From Escherichia phage P2 (Bacteriophage P2).
   2037..2987    -  CDS            Rep101(Ts): temperature-sensitive version of the RepA protein needed for replication with the pSC101 origin (Armstrong et al., 1984); rep101 encoding an A56V mutation
   3035..3257    -  rep_origin     pSC101 ori: low-copy replication origin that requires the Rep101 protein
   3879..4739    -  CDS            AmpR: β-lactamase; bla; confers resistance to ampicillin, carbenicillin, and related antibiotics
   4740..4844    -  promoter       AmpR promoter: bla
