[The description below was written by a language model from this plasmid's Addgene catalogue record and pLannotate feature annotations shown in this document.]
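Description:
pHelper_D is a low-copy bacterial helper plasmid from the pIT5 toolkit for repeated genome integration in E. coli. It supplies the D145 phage integrase needed to insert the companion integrating plasmid pIT5_KD into the chromosome by site-specific recombination. The backbone, described as pHelper, derives in part from an earlier generation of conditional-replication integration helper plasmids. It replicates from the pSC101 origin together with a temperature-sensitive Rep101 protein carrying the A56V change. This explains why the record lists propagation at 30°C: replication fails at higher temperature, so the helper can be lost from cells once integration has occurred. Selection is by ampicillin, through β-lactamase expressed from its own bla promoter.

The payload is the integrase open reading frame, introduced by Gibson assembly and preceded by the efficient ribosome binding site from phage T7 gene 10. The automated annotation labels this coding sequence as the phage P2 integrase. That label most likely reflects sequence similarity to the closest database entry, since the catalogue entry identifies the insert as the D145 integrase. A temperature-sensitive λ repressor (cIts, A67T) is encoded divergently upstream of the integrase. No promoter is annotated between them, so the record does not state what drives the integrase. In helpers of this design the repressor normally holds a λ promoter silent at low temperature, and a temperature upshift then both induces integrase and stops plasmid replication. The plasmid thus provides transient integrase expression followed by self-curing, leaving a stably integrated construct without a resident helper.
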