Addgene plasmid #173781: pHelper_D
Purpose: The D145 helper plasmid necessary for genomic integration of the pIT5_KD plasmid.
Depositing lab: Keith Shearwin. Depositing organization: Adelaide University. Publication: The pIT5 Plasmid Series, an Improved Toolkit for Repeated Genome Integration in E. coli. Hao N, Chen Q, Dodd IB, Shearwin KE. ACS Synth Biol. 2021 Jun 30. doi: 10.1021/acssynbio.1c00215. PubMed 34190535.
Backbone
  Vector backbone: pHelper
  Backbone manufacturer: A portion of this plasmid was derived from a plasmid made by Haldimann and Wanner J. Bact 183, 6384-6393 (2001).
  Vector type: Bacterial Expression, Synthetic Biology
Growth in bacteria
  Bacterial resistance: Ampicillin, 100 μg/mL
  Growth temperature: 30°C
  Growth strain: DH5alpha
  Copy number: Low Copy
Gene/Insert
  Gene/Insert name: D145 Integrase
  Species: Other
  Cloning method: Gibson Cloning
Terms and licenses: Academic/Nonprofit Terms; Industry Terms: Not Available to Industry
How to cite: pHelper_D was a gift from Keith Shearwin (Addgene plasmid # 173781 ; http://n2t.net/addgene:173781 ; RRID:Addgene_173781)
